Addgene plasmid #237919: TRBV6-8
Purpose: Encodes TRBV6-8 allele and TRAC to generate TCRs via cloning
Depositing lab: Michael Birnbaum. Depositing organization: Massachusetts Institute of Technology. Publication: Scalable TCR synthesis and screening enable antigen reactivity mapping in vitiligo. Gaglione SA, Mukkamala RS, Krishna C, Smith BE, Wadsworth MH 2nd, Jelinsky SA, Perez CR, Schmidt-Hong L, Katz EL, Gellatly KJ, Ali LR, Shen J, Holec PV, Zhao QH, Chan AO, Xu EJK, Kravarik KM, Guzova JA, Dobson CS, Singh H, Garber M, Dougan M, Dougan SK, Harris JE, Winkler A, Birnbaum ME. Immunity. 2026 Feb 10;59(2):477-493.e9. doi: 10.1016/j.immuni.2026.01.001. Epub 2026 Jan 28. PubMed 41610844.
Backbone
  Vector backbone: pGGA-select
  Backbone manufacturer: Addgene Plasmid #195714
  Backbone size w/o insert (bp): 2518
  Vector type: Synthetic Biology
Growth in bacteria
  Bacterial resistance: Chloramphenicol, 25 μg/mL
  Growth temperature: 37°C
  Growth strain: DH5alpha
  Copy number: High Copy
Gene/Insert
  Gene/Insert name: TRBV6-8-TRAC
  Species: H. sapiens (human)
  Insert size (bp): 402
  Mutation: None
  Entrez Gene: TRBV6-8 (a.k.a. TCRBV13S7P, TCRBV6S8, TRBV68)
  Cloning method: Unknown
Terms and licenses: Academic/Nonprofit Terms; Industry Terms: Not Available to Industry
Depositor comments: Please visit https://doi.org/10.1101/2025.04.24.649726 for bioRxiv preprint.
How to cite: TRBV6-8 was a gift from Michael Birnbaum (Addgene plasmid # 237919 ; http://n2t.net/addgene:237919 ; RRID:Addgene_237919)
