[The description below was written by a language model from this plasmid's Addgene catalogue record and pLannotate feature annotations shown in this document.]
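Description:
TRBV6-8 is a small (about 2.9 kb) bacterial cloning plasmid built on the pGGA-select backbone and classed as a synthetic biology vector. It serves as a parts donor for assembling human T cell receptor (TCR) genes rather than as an expression construct. It replicates in E. coli from a high-copy ColE1/pUC-type origin and is selected with chloramphenicol through a cat (chloramphenicol acetyltransferase) gene driven by its native cat promoter. A short fragment of the AmpR promoter is also annotated, but no ampicillin resistance gene is present. T7 and SP6 phage promoters lie on either side of the insert region, as is typical of this type of destination vector. No eukaryotic promoter, polyadenylation signal or viral element is annotated, so the plasmid is not designed to express the insert in mammalian cells.

The catalogue describes the human insert as TRBV6-8-TRAC, combining a germline allele of the TCR beta variable segment TRBV6-8 with the TCR alpha constant region (TRAC), with no mutations. The stated purpose is to supply these pieces for building complete TCRs by cloning, as part of a scalable TCR synthesis and screening workflow. The automated annotation recognises only a TCR alpha chain fragment, spanning the sequence origin, which matches the TRAC portion. The TRBV6-8 segment is not separately annotated. This alpha chain feature covers roughly 700 nt, more than the 402 bp insert size listed, and the record does not explain the difference. The cloning method is listed as unknown, and the record does not state which restriction sites or overhangs are used for assembly.
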