Features (pLannotate 1.2.2; 7 found; start..end, strand, type, name):
    437..455     -  promoter       T7 promoter: promoter for bacteriophage T7 RNA polymerase
    465..522     +  promoter       AmpR promoter (fragment): bla
    569..1225    -  CDS            cat: CAT_ECOLX - Experimental evidence at protein level: Swiss-Prot protein existence level 1. This enzyme is an effector of chloramphenicol resistance in bacteria. From Escherichia coli. This protein is used as a marker in many commonly used cloning vectors, such as pACYC184.
   1226..1328    -  promoter       cat promoter: promoter of the E. coli cat gene encoding chloramphenicol acetyltransferase
   1429..2017    +  rep_origin     ori: high-copy-number ColE1/pMB1/pBR322/pUC origin of replication
   2447..2465    +  promoter       SP6 promoter: promoter for bacteriophage SP6 RNA polymerase
   2591..390     +  CDS            TRA (fragment) (across the origin): TRAR1_HUMAN - Experimental evidence at protein level: Swiss-Prot protein existence level 1. The alpha chain of TRAV27*01J42*01C*01/TRBV19*01J2S7*01C*02 alpha-beta T cell receptor (TR) clonotype that is specific for HLA- A*02:01-restricted M/matrix protein 1 immunodominant epitope GILGFVFTL of influenza A virus (IAV). Classified as a public TR clonotype, it is preferentially selected in effector memory CD8-positive T cells among multiple HLA-A*02:01 carriers and confers long-lived immunity against IAV infection. Can cross-recognize sporadically emerging IAV variants by molecular mimicry, induci
>Addgene plasmid #237919 | TRBV6-8 | addgene full sequence | sequence record 475802 | Addgene NGS Result
CTGAGAGACTCTAAATCCAGTGACAAGTCTGTCTGCCTATTCACCGATTTTGATTCTCAAACAAATGTGT
CACAAAGTAAGGATTCTGACGTCTATATCACAGACAAAACTGTGCTAGACATGAGGTCTATGGACTTCAA
GAGCAACAGTGCTGTGGCCTGGAGCAACAAATCTGACTTTGCATGTGCAAACGCCTTCAACAACAGCATT
ATTCCAGAAGATACCTTCTTCCCCAGCCCAGAAAGTTCCTGTGATGTCAAGCTGGTCGAGAAATCTTTTG
AAACAGATACGAACCTAAACTTTCAAAACCTGTCAGTGATTGGGTTCCGAATCCTCCTCCTGAAAGTGGC
CGGGTTTAATCTGCTCATGACGCTGCGGCTGTGGTCCAGCTGAGGAATTCATCAGAAGAGCCTCGAGGCG
GCCGCATGTGAGTCTCCCTATAGTGAGTCGTATTAATTTCGCGGGCGGAACCCCTATTTGTTTATTTTTC
TAAATACATTCAAATATGTATCCGCTCATGAGTAGCACCAGGCGTTTAAGGGCACCAATAACTGCCTTAA
AAAAATTACGCCCCGCCCTGCCACTCATCGCAGTACTGTTGTAATTCATTAAGCATTCTGCCGACATGGA
AGCCATCACAAACGGCATGATGAACCTGAATCGCCAGCGGCATCAGCACCTTGTCGCCTTGCGTATAATA
TTTGCCCATGGTGAAAACGGGGGCGAAGAAGTTGTCCATATTGGCCACGTTTAAATCAAAACTGGTGAAA
CTCACCCAGGGATTGGCTGAGACAAAAAACATATTCTCAATAAACCCTTTAGGGAAATAGGCCAGGTTTT
CACCGTAACACGCCACATCTTGCGAATATATGTGTAGAAACTGCCGGAAATCGTCGTGGTATTCACTCCA
GAGCGATGAAAACGTTTCAGTTTGCTCATGGAAAACGGTGTAACAAGGGTGAACACTATCCCATATCACC
AGCTCACCGTCTTTCATTGCCATACGAAATTCCGGATGAGCATTCATCAGGCGGGCAAGAATGTGAATAA
AGGCCGGATAAAACTTGTGCTTATTTTTCTTTACGGTCTTTAAAAAGGCCGTAATATCCAGCTGAACGGT
CTGGTTATAGGTACATTGAGCAACTGACTGAAATGCCTCAAAATGTTCTTTACGATGCCATTGGGATATA
TCAACGGTGGTATATCCAGTGATTTTTTTCTCCATTTTAGCTTCCTTAGCTCCTGAAAATCTCGATAACT
CAAAAAATACGCCCGGTAGTGATCTTATTTCATTATGGTGAAAGTTGGAACCTCTTACGTGCCGATCAAA
GTCTCATTTTCGCCAAAAGTTGTCATGACCAAAATCCCTTAACGTGAGTTTTCGTTCCACTGAGCGTCAG
ACCCCGTAGAAAAGATCAAAGGATCTTCTTGAGATCCTTTTTTTCTGCGCGTAATCTGCTGCTTGCAAAC
AAAAAAACCACCGCTACCAGCGGTGGTTTGTTTGCCGGATCAAGAGCTACCAACTCTTTTTCCGAAGGTA
ACTGGCTTCAGCAGAGCGCAGATACCAAATACTGTTCTTCTAGTGTAGCCGTAGTTAGGCCACCACTTCA
AGAACTCTGTAGCACCGCCTACATACCTCGCTCTGCTAATCCTGTTACCAGTGGCTGCTGCCAGTGGCGA
TAAGTCGTGTCTTACCGGGTTGGACTCAAGACGATAGTTACCGGATAAGGCGCAGCGGTCGGGCTGAACG
GGGGGTTCGTGCACACAGCCCAGCTTGGAGCGAACGACCTACACCGAACTGAGATACCTACAGCGTGAGC
TATGAGAAAGCGCCACGCTTCCCGAAGGGAGAAAGGCGGACAGGTATCCGGTAAGCGGCAGGGTCGGAAC
AGGAGAGCGCACGAGGGAGCTTCCAGGGGGAAACGCCTGGTATCTTTATAGTCCTGTCGGGTTTCGCCAC
CTCTGACTTGAGCGTCGATTTTTGTGATGCTCGTCAGGGGGGCGGAGCCTATGGAAAAACGCCAGCAATG
CGGCCTTTTTACGGTTCCTGGCCTTTTGCTGGCCTTTTGCTCACATGTTCTTTCCTGCGTTATCCCCTGA
TTCTGTGGATAACCGTATTACCGCCTTTGAGTGAGCTGATACCGCTCGCCGCAGCCGAACGACCGAGCGC
AGCGAGTCAGTGAGCGAGGAAGCCGAAAAATCAATAATCAGACAACAAGATGTGCGAACTCGATATTTTA
CACGACTCTCTTTACCAATTCTGCCCCGAATTACACTTAAAACGACTCAACAGCTTAACGTTGGCTTGCC
ACGCATTACTTGACTGTAAAACTCTCACTCTTACCGAACTTGGCCGTAACCTGCCAACCAAAGCGAGAAC
AAAACATAACATCAAACGAATCGACCGATTGTTAGGTAATCGTCACTTGCAGGAAGGTTTAAACGCATTT
AGGTGACACTATAGAAGTGTGTATCGCTCGAGGCTCTTCAGCATCTAGAGCCACCGGCATGAGCCACCAT
GAGCCTCGGGCTCCTGTGCTGTGCGGCCTTTTCTCTCCTGTGGGCAGGTCCCGTGAATGCTGGTGTCACT
CAGACCCCAAAATTCCACATCTTGAAAACGGGACAGAGCATGACACTGCAGTGTGCCCAGGATATGAACC
ATGGATACATGTCCTGGTATCGACAAGACCCAGGCATGGGGCTGAGACTGATTTACTACTCAGCTGCTGC
TGGTACTACTGACAAAGAAGTCCCCAATGGCTACAATGTCAGCAGGTTGAACACAGAGGATTTCCCACTC
AGGCTGGTGTCGGCTGCTCCCTCCCAGACAAGTAGTCTTCGTCACGAGACGTAATGGAGACCATGCGATA
TCCGTAGGTCTCGAAACCGTCTCGGGGTGAAGACATCCGCAGTGTACCAG
